>Addgene plasmid #237260 | p0AmpAB-PXdRPL19 | addgene full sequence | sequence record 472746 | Addgene NGS Result
AGAGACCGAGCGGTATCAGCTCACTCAAAGGCGGTAATACGGTTATCCACAGAATCAGGGGATAACGCAG
GAAAGAACATGTGAGCAAAAGGCCAGCAAAAGGCCAGGAACCGTAAAAAGGCCGCGTTGCTGGCGTTTTT
CCATAGGCTCCGCCCCCCTGACGAGCATCACAAAAATCGACGCTCAAGTCAGAGGTGGCGAAACCCGACA
GGACTATAAAGATACCAGGCGTTTCCCCCTGGAAGCTCCCTCGTGCGCTCTCCTGTTCCGACCCTGCCGC
TTACCGGATACCTGTCCGCCTTTCTCCCTTCGGGAAGCGTGGCGCTTTCTCATAGCTCACGCTGTAGGTA
TCTCAGTTCGGTGTAGGTCGTTCGCTCCAAGCTGGGCTGTGTGCACGAACCCCCCGTTCAGCCCGACCGC
TGCGCCTTATCCGGTAACTATCGTCTTGAGCCCAACCCGGTAAGACACGACTTATCGCCACTGGCAGCAG
CCACTGGTAACAGGATTAGCAGAGCGAGGTATGTAGGCGGTGCTACAGAGTTCTTGAAGTGGTGGCCTAA
CTACGGCTACACTAGAAGAACAGTATTTGGTATCTGCGCTCTGCTGAAGCCAGTTACCTTCGGAAAAAGA
GTTGGTAGCTCTTGATCCGGCAAACAAACCACCGCTGGTAGCGGTGGTTTTTTTGTTTGCAAGCAGCAGA
TTACGCGCAGAAAAAAAGGATCTCAAGAAGATCCTTTGATCTTTTCTACGGGGTCTGACGCTCAGTGGAA
CGAAAACTCACGTTAAGGGATTTTGGTCATGAGATTATCAAAAAGGATCTTCACCTAGATCCTTTTAAAT
TAAAAATGAAGTTTTAAATCAATCTAAAGTATATATGAGTAAACTTGGTCTGACAGTTACCAATGCTTAA
TCAGTGAGGCACCTATCTCAGCGATCTGTCTATTTCGTTCATCCATAGTTGCCTGGCTCCCCGTCGTGTA
GATAACTACGATACGGGAGGGCTTACCATCTGGCCCCAGTGCTGCAATGATACCGCGAGAGCCACGCTCA
CCGGCTCCAGATTTATCAGCAATAAACCAGCCAGCCGGAAGGGCCGAGCGCAGAAGTGGTCCTGCAACTT
TATCCGCCTCCATCCAGTCTATTAATTGTTGCCGGGAAGCTAGAGTAAGTAGTTCGCCAGTTAATAGTTT
GCGCAACGTTGTTGCCATTGCTACAGGCATCGTGGTGTCACGCTCGTCGTTTGGTATGGCTTCATTCAGC
TCCGGTTCCCAACGATCAAGGCGAGTTACATGATCCCCCATGTTGTGCAAAAAAGCGGTTAGCTCCTTCG
GTCCTCCGATCGTTGTCAGAAGTAAGTTGGCCGCAGTGTTATCACTCATGGTTATGGCAGCACTGCATAA
TTCTCTTACTGTCATGCCATCCGTAAGATGCTTTTCTGTGACTGGTGAGTACTCAACCAAGTCATTCTGA
GAATAGTGTATGCGGCGACCGAGTTGCTCTTGCCCGGCGTCAATACGGGATAATACCGCGCCACATAGCA
GAACTTTAAAAGTGCTCATCATTGGAAAACGTTCTTCGGGGCGAAAACTCTCAAGGATCTTACCGCTGTT
GAGATCCAGTTCGATGTAACCCACTCGTGCACCCAACTGATCTTCAGCATCTTTTACTTTCACCAGCGTT
TCTGGGTGAGCAAAAACAGGAAGGCAAAATGCCGCAAAAAAGGGAATAAGGGCGACACGGAAATGTTGAA
TACTCATACTCTTCCTTTTTCAATATTATTGAAGCATTTATCAGGGTTATTGTCTCATGAGCGGATACAT
ATTTGAATGTATTTAGAAAAATAAACAAATAGGGGTTCCGCGCACATTTCCCCGAAAAGTGCCACCTGAC
GTCTAAGAAACCATTATTATCATGACATTAACCTATAAAAATAGGCGTATCACGAGGCCCTTTCGTCTCG
CGCGTTTCGGTGATGACGGTGAAAACCTCTGACACATGCAGCTCCCGGAGACGGTCACAGCTTGTCTGTA
AGCGGATGCCGGGAGCAGACAAGCCCGTCAGGGCGCGTCAGCGGGTGTTGGCGGGTGTCGGGGCTGGCTT
AACTATGCGGCATCAGAGCAGATTGTACTGGGTCTCAGTGCGTCTCAGTAGAGAACGAGGGGTGAAAAAG
GAAGGAGGAAAAAATGATCACTTCGCCCTTGGTCGATTGGTCGTATGGAGAAAATTTAAATGCAATCGGA
CGACCCTTCACTCGATCGATGGAGCTCATACCATCGAGAGGGTCAGGTCGTCAGCGTTGAGGGAGGATGA
GAGGAAAGGAGGAAGAAAAAAAAACCCCAAAGTCTTGCTCTCTCTTTTACCTCGTCCGTTCCACGAACGA
AACAGAGTGGCAATAGAGAGGGCAGTTTTGGACTCTTTCTGTGCATGATTGGAACGGAGCTGTTCAAACA
TGATGGCAACGAAACCCACATCGGTATCACACATTAACGCCCCTCGCAACGACCTCACGGACACTCATAC
ACACACACCCAATACAAACATTTTTGTCAGCTTGATTTATTCCCAGAGCTTCCTACTGACATGCTTGCCT
TTGTCTATTCTTCAGAATG
Features (pLannotate 1.2.2; 5 found; start..end, strand, type, name):
    138..726     -  rep_origin     ori: high-copy-number ColE1/pMB1/pBR322/pUC origin of replication
    897..1757    -  CDS            AmpR: β-lactamase; bla; confers resistance to ampicillin, carbenicillin, and related antibiotics
   1758..1862    -  promoter       AmpR promoter: bla
   1957..1992    +  CDS            rop (fragment): Rop protein, which maintains plasmids at low copy number; rop
   2094..2130    +  misc_feature   bom (fragment): basis of mobility region from pBR322
