[The description below was written by a language model from this plasmid's Addgene catalogue record and pLannotate feature annotations shown in this document.]
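Description:
p0AmpAB-PXdRPL19 is a small (about 2.6 kb) synthetic-biology part plasmid built on the p0AmpAB backbone and assembled by Golden Gate cloning. It stores a single regulatory part, the RPL19 promoter from the carotenoid-producing red yeast Xanthophyllomyces dendrorhous. RPL19 encodes a ribosomal protein, and promoters of such genes are generally chosen as strong, constitutive drivers of expression, although the record itself gives no expression data. The plasmid is propagated in E. coli using a high-copy ColE1/pUC-type origin of replication. Selection is with ampicillin, through the β-lactamase gene (AmpR) expressed from its native bla promoter.

The automated feature table annotates only the bacterial maintenance elements. These are the origin, AmpR and its promoter, and two very short fragments matching the rop gene and the pBR322 bom region, which are probably backbone remnants or chance matches rather than functional elements. The promoter insert is not annotated, presumably because it is absent from the annotation database, and it likely lies in the unannotated portion of the sequence. The record does not give its exact length or boundaries, or the type IIS restriction sites and overhangs flanking it. No yeast selection marker, yeast replication or integration sequence, reporter or coding sequence is recorded, so the plasmid is not an expression vector on its own. The backbone name and cloning method suggest a basic-level entry in a hierarchical Golden Gate toolkit. The promoter would be taken from it and combined with coding sequences and terminators to build transcription units for engineering X. dendrorhous.
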