Addgene plasmid #237260: p0AmpAB-PXdRPL19
Purpose: Carries the X. dendrorhous RPL19 promoter
Depositing lab: Eric Young. Depositing organization: Worcester Polytechnic Institute. Publication: Omics-driven onboarding of the carotenoid producing red yeast Xanthophyllomyces dendrorhous CBS 6938. Tobin EE, Collins JH, Marsan CB, Nadeau GT, Mori K, Lipzen A, Mondo S, Grigoriev IV, Young EM. Appl Microbiol Biotechnol. 2024 Dec 28;108(1):547. doi: 10.1007/s00253-024-13379-w. PubMed 39731599.
Backbone
  Vector backbone: p0AmpAB
  Vector type: Synthetic Biology
Growth in bacteria
  Bacterial resistance: Ampicillin, 100 μg/mL
  Growth temperature: 37°C
  Growth strain: DH5alpha
  Copy number: High Copy
Gene/Insert
  Gene/Insert name: PXdRPL19
  Species: Xanthophyllomyces dendrorhous
  Cloning method: Golden Gate
Terms and licenses: Academic/Nonprofit Terms; Industry Terms: Not Available to Industry
How to cite: p0AmpAB-PXdRPL19 was a gift from Eric Young (Addgene plasmid # 237260 ; http://n2t.net/addgene:237260 ; RRID:Addgene_237260)
